Addgene plasmid #123600: pcDNA6-N-3XFLAG-Vcp
Depositing lab: Bruce Beutler. Depositing organization: University of Texas Southwestern Medical Center. Publication: LMBR1L regulates lymphopoiesis through Wnt/beta-catenin signaling. Choi JH, Zhong X, McAlpine W, Liao TC, Zhang D, Fang B, Russell J, Ludwig S, Nair-Gill E, Zhang Z, Wang KW, Misawa T, Zhan X, Choi M, Wang T, Li X, Tang M, Sun Q, Yu L, Murray AR, Moresco EMY, Beutler B. Science. 2019 May 10;364(6440). pii: 364/6440/eaau0812. doi: 10.1126/science.aau0812. PubMed 31073040.
Backbone
  Vector backbone: pcDNA6
  Backbone size w/o insert (bp): 5034
  Total vector size (bp): 7500
  Vector type: Mammalian Expression
Growth in bacteria
  Bacterial resistance: Ampicillin, 100 μg/mL
  Growth temperature: 37°C
  Growth strain: DH5alpha
  Copy number: Unknown
Gene/Insert
  Gene/Insert name: valosin containing protein
  Species: M. musculus (mouse)
  Insert size (bp): 2466
  GenBank ID: NM_009503.4
  Entrez Gene: Vcp (a.k.a. 3110001E05, CDC48, p97, p97/VCP)
  Tag / fusion protein: FLAG (N terminal on backbone)
  Cloning method: Ligation Independent Cloning
  Sequencing primers: 5′ TAATACGACTCACTATAGGG; 3′ TAGAAGGCACAGTCGAGGC
Terms and licenses: Academic/Nonprofit Terms; Industry Terms: Not Available to Industry
How to cite: pcDNA6-N-3XFLAG-Vcp was a gift from Bruce Beutler (Addgene plasmid # 123600 ; http://n2t.net/addgene:123600 ; RRID:Addgene_123600)
