[The description below was written by a language model from this plasmid's Addgene catalogue record and pLannotate feature annotations shown in this document.]
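Description:
pcDNA6-N-3XFLAG-Vcp is a mammalian expression plasmid of about 7.5 kb, built on the pcDNA6 backbone and carrying the mouse valosin containing protein cDNA (Vcp, also known as p97 or CDC48) as a roughly 2.5 kb insert introduced by ligation-independent cloning. It is propagated in E. coli through a high-copy ColE1/pUC-type origin with ampicillin selection from the β-lactamase gene, and it also contains an f1 origin that permits single-stranded DNA production. Short annotated fragments (a partial HIV-1 LTR match, bleomycin-resistance and lacI pieces, the lac promoter/operator region, a bom fragment) appear to be backbone remnants or partial similarity hits rather than functional modules.

The Vcp open reading frame is driven by the human cytomegalovirus immediate early enhancer and promoter and is terminated by the bovine growth hormone polyadenylation signal. A T7 promoter lies between the CMV promoter and the coding region, which can serve for in vitro transcription and as a sequencing primer site. The backbone supplies an N-terminal 3xFLAG epitope, so the protein is made as a FLAG-tagged fusion suitable for detection or immunoprecipitation with anti-FLAG antibodies. The automated annotation recognises only part of the tag and labels the insert by its match to the human VCP protein, whereas the catalogue entry gives the species as mouse. A second cassette places blasticidin S deaminase under the SV40 early promoter and the bacterial EM7 promoter, followed by an SV40 poly(A) signal, allowing blasticidin selection of stably transfected mammalian cells.

The plasmid suits transient or stable overexpression of tagged VCP in mammalian cells. It was deposited with a study of LMBR1L and Wnt/β-catenin signalling in lymphopoiesis, although the record does not state its specific role there.
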