Features (pLannotate 1.2.2; 23 found; start..end, strand, type, name):
      1..380     +  enhancer       CMV enhancer: human cytomegalovirus immediate early enhancer
    381..584     +  promoter       CMV promoter: human cytomegalovirus (CMV) immediate early promoter
    580..613     +  LTR            5' LTR (truncated) (fragment): truncated 5' long terminal repeat (LTR) from HIV-1
    629..647     +  promoter       T7 promoter: promoter for bacteriophage T7 RNA polymerase
    695..715     +  CDS            3xFLAG (fragment): three tandem FLAG® epitope tags
    738..3155    +  CDS            VCP: TERA_HUMAN - Experimental evidence at protein level: Swiss-Prot protein existence level 1. Necessary for the fragmentation of Golgi stacks during mitosis and for their reassembly after mitosis. Involved in the formation of the transitional endoplasmic reticulum (tER). The transfer of membranes from the endoplasmic reticulum to the Golgi apparatus occurs via 50-70 nm transition vesicles which derive from part-rough, part-smooth transitional elements of the endoplasmic reticulum (tER). Vesicle budding from the tER is an ATP-dependent process. The ternary complex containing UFD1, VCP and NPLOC4 b
   3227..3451    +  polyA_signal   bGH poly(A) signal: bovine growth hormone polyadenylation signal
   3455..3476    +  promoter       SV40 promoter (fragment): SV40 enhancer and early promoter
   3497..3925    +  rep_origin     f1 ori (sequence partly withheld): f1 bacteriophage origin of replication; arrow indicates direction of (+) strand synthesis
   3939..4268    +  promoter       SV40 promoter: SV40 enhancer and early promoter
   4316..4363    +  promoter       EM7 promoter: synthetic bacterial promoter&nbsp
   4382..4780    +  CDS            BSD: blasticidin S deaminase; Aspergillus terreus BSD; confers resistance to blasticidin
   4781..4808    +  CDS            BleoR (fragment): antibiotic-binding protein; Sh ble from Streptoalloteichus hindustanus; confers resistance to bleomycin, phleomycin, and Zeocin™
   4818..4943    +  CDS            ble (fragment): BLE_KLEPN - Experimental evidence at protein level: Swiss-Prot protein existence level 1. Binding protein with a strong affinity to the bleomycin family of antibiotics. Binds to CL990; an antimitotic-antibiotic compound. From Klebsiella pneumoniae.
   4938..5059    +  polyA_signal   SV40 poly(A) signal: SV40 polyadenylation signal
   5132..5148    -  protein_bind   lac operator: The lac repressor binds to the lac operator to inhibit transcription in E. coli. This inhibition can be relieved by adding lactose or isopropyl-β-D-thiogalactopyranoside (IPTG). lac repressor encoded by lacI
   5156..5186    -  promoter       lac promoter: promoter for the E. coli lac operon
   5201..5222    -  protein_bind   CAP binding site: CAP binding activates transcription in the presence of cAMP. E. coli catabolite activator protein
   5235..5327    -  CDS            lacI (fragment): lac repressor; lacI; The lac repressor binds to the lac operator to inhibit transcription in E. coli. This inhibition can be relieved by adding lactose or isopropyl-β-D-thiogalactopyranoside (IPTG).
   5510..6098    -  rep_origin     ori: high-copy-number ColE1/pMB1/pBR322/pUC origin of replication
   6269..7129    -  CDS            AmpR: β-lactamase; bla; confers resistance to ampicillin, carbenicillin, and related antibiotics
   7130..7234    -  promoter       AmpR promoter: bla
   7293..7345    -  misc_feature   bom (fragment): basis of mobility region from pBR322
>Addgene plasmid #123600 | pcDNA6-N-3XFLAG-Vcp | addgene full sequence | sequence record 244132 | Addgene NGS Result
GACATTGATTATTGACTAGTTATTAATAGTAATCAATTACGGGGTCATTAGTTCATAGCCCATATATGGA
GTTCCGCGTTACATAACTTACGGTAAATGGCCCGCCTGGCTGACCGCCCAACGACCCCCGCCCATTGACG
TCAATAATGACGTATGTTCCCATAGTAACGCCAATAGGGACTTTCCATTGACGTCAATGGGTGGAGTATT
TACGGTAAACTGCCCACTTGGCAGTACATCAAGTGTATCATATGCCAAGTACGCCCCCTATTGACGTCAA
TGACGGTAAATGGCCCGCCTGGCATTATGCCCAGTACATGACCTTATGGGACTTTCCTACTTGGCAGTAC
ATCTACGTATTAGTCATCGCTATTACCATGGTGATGCGGTTTTGGCAGTACATCAATGGGCGTGGATAGC
GGTTTGACTCACGGGGATTTCCAAGTCTCCACCCCATTGACGTCAATGGGAGTTTGTTTTGGCACCAAAA
TCAACGGGACTTTCCAAAATGTCGTAACAACTCCGCCCCATTGACGCAAATGGGCGGTAGGCGTGTACGG
TGGGAGGTCTATATAAGCAGAGCTCTCTGGCTAACTAGAGAACCCACTGCTTACTGGCTTATCGAAATTA
ATACGACTCACTATAGGGAGACCCAAGCTGGCTAGTTAGAGCTCCTTAAGGTTAACGCCACCATGGACTA
CAAAGACGATGACGACAAGTCTAGAGAATTCGGATCCATGGCCTCTGGAGCCGATTCAAAAGGTGATGAT
TTATCAACAGCCATTCTCAAACAGAAGAACCGACCCAATCGGTTAATTGTTGATGAAGCCATCAATGAAG
ATAACAGCGTGGTGTCCTTGTCCCAGCCCAAGATGGATGAACTGCAGTTGTTCCGAGGTGACACGGTGTT
GCTAAAAGGAAAGAAAAGACGGGAAGCTGTATGCATTGTTCTTTCTGATGACACGTGTTCTGATGAGAAG
ATTCGAATGAATAGAGTTGTTCGGAATAACCTCCGAGTTCGCCTAGGAGATGTCATCAGCATCCAGCCAT
GCCCTGATGTAAAGTATGGCAAACGTATCCACGTTCTACCCATCGATGACACAGTGGAAGGCATCACTGG
CAATCTCTTTGAGGTATACCTTAAGCCGTACTTCCTGGAAGCTTATCGGCCCATCCGTAAAGGAGATATT
TTTCTTGTCCGGGGTGGGATGCGTGCTGTGGAGTTCAAAGTTGTAGAGACAGATCCCAGCCCTTACTGTA
TTGTTGCTCCAGACACAGTGATCCACTGTGAGGGGGAGCCAATCAAGCGAGAGGATGAGGAGGAATCCTT
GAATGAAGTAGGCTATGATGACATCGGTGGTTGCAGGAAGCAGCTAGCTCAGATAAAGGAGATGGTGGAG
CTGCCACTGAGACATCCTGCGCTCTTTAAGGCGATTGGTGTAAAGCCTCCTCGGGGAATCTTGTTGTATG
GGCCTCCTGGGACAGGGAAGACCCTGATTGCTCGAGCTGTGGCAAATGAAACTGGAGCCTTCTTCTTTCT
GATCAATGGTCCTGAAATCATGAGCAAATTGGCTGGTGAGTCTGAGAGCAACCTTCGTAAAGCCTTTGAG
GAAGCTGAAAAGAATGCTCCTGCTATCATCTTCATCGATGAGCTTGATGCCATTGCACCCAAAAGAGAGA
AAACTCATGGGGAAGTGGAGCGTCGCATCGTGTCTCAGTTGTTGACCCTCATGGATGGCCTAAAGCAGAG
AGCACATGTGATAGTTATGGCAGCAACCAATAGACCCAACAGCATTGACCCAGCCCTACGGCGATTTGGT
CGCTTTGACAGAGAGGTAGATATTGGAATACCTGATGCTACAGGACGTTTGGAGATTCTTCAGATCCATA
CCAAGAACATGAAACTGGCAGATGATGTGGACTTGGAACAGGTAGCCAATGAGACTCATGGTCATGTTGG
TGCTGATTTGGCAGCCCTATGTTCAGAGGCTGCTCTGCAGGCCATCCGGAAAAAAATGGACCTCATTGAC
CTAGAAGATGAGACCATTGATGCTGAGGTCATGAATTCCCTGGCAGTTACTATGGATGACTTCCGGTGGG
CTTTGAGTCAAAGCAACCCATCAGCACTTCGGGAAACTGTGGTAGAGGTGCCACAAGTAACCTGGGAAGA
TATTGGAGGCCTGGAGGATGTCAAACGTGAGCTTCAGGAGTTGGTTCAGTATCCTGTGGAACATCCAGAC
AAATTCCTCAAATTTGGCATGACTCCCTCCAAAGGCGTTCTTTTCTATGGACCTCCTGGCTGTGGGAAAA
CCTTACTGGCTAAAGCCATTGCTAATGAATGCCAGGCCAACTTCATCTCCATCAAGGGTCCTGAGCTGCT
TACCATGTGGTTTGGGGAATCTGAGGCCAATGTCCGGGAAATTTTTGACAAGGCACGGCAAGCTGCCCCC
TGTGTACTCTTCTTTGATGAGTTAGATTCAATTGCCAAGGCTCGAGGTGGTAATATTGGAGATGGTGGTG
GAGCTGCTGACCGAGTCATCAATCAGATCCTGACAGAAATGGATGGCATGTCTACAAAAAAGAATGTGTT
TATCATTGGAGCTACCAACAGGCCTGACATCATTGATCCTGCTATCCTAAGACCTGGCCGTCTAGATCAG
CTCATTTATATCCCACTTCCTGATGAGAAGTCCCGTGTTGCCATCCTAAAAGCCAATCTGCGAAAGTCCC
CAGTTGCCAAGGATGTGGATTTGGAGTTCCTGGCTAAGATGACTAATGGCTTTTCTGGAGCTGATTTGAC
AGAAATTTGCCAACGGGCTTGTAAACTGGCCATTCGTGAATCTATTGAGAGTGAGATTAGGCGAGAACGA
GAGAGGCAGACAAATCCATCGGCTATGGAGGTAGAAGAGGACGATCCAGTGCCTGAGATCCGCAGAGATC
ACTTTGAGGAAGCCATGCGTTTTGCCCGACGTTCTGTCAGCGATAATGACATTCGGAAGTATGAAATGTT
CGCCCAGACACTGCAGCAGAGTCGAGGTTTTGGCAGCTTCAGATTCCCTTCAGGGAACCAGGGTGGAGCT
GGTCCCAGCCAGGGCAGTGGAGGTGGCACAGGTGGCAGTGTGTACACAGAAGACAATGACGATGACCTGT
ATGGCTAACTCGAGCCATGGAAGCTTGATATCTAACTGACTGAACCGGTGGTACCAAACCCGCTGATCAG
CCTCGACTGTGCCTTCTAGTTGCCAGCCATCTGTTGTTTGCCCCTCCCCCGTGCCTTCCTTGACCCTGGA
AGGTGCCACTCCCACTGTCCTTTCCTAATAAAATGAGGAAATTGCATCGCATTGTCTGAGTAGGTGTCAT
TCTATTCTGGGGGGTGGGGTGGGGCAGGACAGCAAGGGGGAGGATTGGGAAGACAATAGCAGGCATGCTG
GGGATGCGGTGGGCTCTATGGCTTCTGAGGCGGAAAGAACCAGCTGGGGCTCTAGGGGGTATCCCC
[124 nt withheld, positions 3497-3620]
C
[91 nt withheld, positions 3622-3712]
A
[49 nt withheld, positions 3714-3762]
CCTTTGACGTTGGAGTCCACGTTCTTT
[37 nt withheld, positions 3790-3826]
ACCCTATCTCGGTCTATTCTTTTGATTTATAAGGGATTTTGCCGATTTCGGCCTATTGGTTAAAAAATGA
GCTGATTTAACAAAAATTTAACGCGAATTAATTCTGTGGAATGTGTGTCAGTTAGGGTGTGGAAAGTCCC
CAGGCTCCCCAGCAGGCAGAAGTATGCAAAGCATGCATCTCAATTAGTCAGCAACCAGGTGTGGAAAGTC
CCCAGGCTCCCCAGCAGGCAGAAGTATGCAAAGCATGCATCTCAATTAGTCAGCAACCATAGTCCCGCCC
CTAACTCCGCCCATCCCGCCCCTAACTCCGCCCAGTTCCGCCCATTCTCCGCCCCATGGCTGACTAATTT
TTTTTATTTATGCAGAGGCCGAGGCCGCCTCTGCCTCTGAGCTATTCCAGAAGTAGTGAGGAGGCTTTTT
TGGAGGCCTAGGCTTTTGCAAAAAGCTCCCGGGAGCTTGTATATCCATTTTCGGATCTGATCAGCACGTG
TTGACAATTAATCATCGGCATAGTATATCGGCATAGTATAATACGACAAGGTGAGGAACTAAACCATGGC
CAAGCCTTTGTCTCAAGAAGAATCCACCCTCATTGAAAGAGCAACGGCTACAATCAACAGCATCCCCATC
TCTGAAGACTACAGCGTCGCCAGCGCAGCTCTCTCTAGCGACGGCCGCATCTTCACTGGTGTCAATGTAT
ATCATTTTACTGGGGGACCTTGTGCAGAACTCGTGGTGCTGGGCACTGCTGCTGCTGCGGCAGCTGGCAA
CCTGACTTGTATCGTCGCGATCGGAAATGAGAACAGGGGCATCTTGAGCCCCTGCGGACGGTGCCGACAG
GTGCTTCTCGATCTGCATCCTGGGATCAAAGCCATAGTGAAGGACAGTGATGGACAGCCGACGGCAGTTG
GGATTCGTGAATTGCTGCCCTCTGGTTATGTGTGGGAGGGCTAAGCACTTCGTGGCCGAGGAGCAGGACT
GACACGTGCTACGAGATTTCGATTCCACCGCCGCCTTCTATGAAAGGTTGGGCTTCGGAATCGTTTTCCG
GGACGCCGGCTGGATGATCCTCCAGCGCGGGGATCTCATGCTGGAGTTCTTCGCCCACCCCAACTTGTTT
ATTGCAGCTTATAATGGTTACAAATAAAGCAATAGCATCACAAATTTCACAAATAAAGCATTTTTTTCAC
TGCATTCTAGTTGTGGTTTGTCCAAACTCATCAATGTATCTTATCATGTCTGTATACCGTCGACCTCTAG
CTAGAGCTTGGCGTAATCATGGTCATAGCTGTTTCCTGTGTGAAATTGTTATCCGCTCACAATTCCACAC
AACATACGAGCCGGAAGCATAAAGTGTAAAGCCTGGGGTGCCTAATGAGTGAGCTAACTCACATTAATTG
CGTTGCGCTCACTGCCCGCTTTCCAGTCGGGAAACCTGTCGTGCCAGCTGCATTAATGAATCGGCCAACG
CGCGGGGAGAGGCGGTTTGCGTATTGGGCGCTCTTCCGCTTCCTCGCTCACTGACTCGCTGCGCTCGGTC
GTTCGGCTGCGGCGAGCGGTATCAGCTCACTCAAAGGCGGTAATACGGTTATCCACAGAATCAGGGGATA
ACGCAGGAAAGAACATGTGAGCAAAAGGCCAGCAAAAGGCCAGGAACCGTAAAAAGGCCGCGTTGCTGGC
GTTTTTCCATAGGCTCCGCCCCCCTGACGAGCATCACAAAAATCGACGCTCAAGTCAGAGGTGGCGAAAC
CCGACAGGACTATAAAGATACCAGGCGTTTCCCCCTGGAAGCTCCCTCGTGCGCTCTCCTGTTCCGACCC
TGCCGCTTACCGGATACCTGTCCGCCTTTCTCCCTTCGGGAAGCGTGGCGCTTTCTCATAGCTCACGCTG
TAGGTATCTCAGTTCGGTGTAGGTCGTTCGCTCCAAGCTGGGCTGTGTGCACGAACCCCCCGTTCAGCCC
GACCGCTGCGCCTTATCCGGTAACTATCGTCTTGAGTCCAACCCGGTAAGACACGACTTATCGCCACTGG
CAGCAGCCACTGGTAACAGGATTAGCAGAGCGAGGTATGTAGGCGGTGCTACAGAGTTCTTGAAGTGGTG
GCCTAACTACGGCTACACTAGAAGAACAGTATTTGGTATCTGCGCTCTGCTGAAGCCAGTTACCTTCGGA
AAAAGAGTTGGTAGCTCTTGATCCGGCAAACAAACCACCGCTGGTAGCGGTGGTTTTTTTGTTTGCAAGC
AGCAGATTACGCGCAGAAAAAAAGGATCTCAAGAAGATCCTTTGATCTTTTCTACGGGGTCTGACGCTCA
GTGGAACGAAAACTCACGTTAAGGGATTTTGGTCATGAGATTATCAAAAAGGATCTTCACCTAGATCCTT
TTAAATTAAAAATGAAGTTTTAAATCAATCTAAAGTATATATGAGTAAACTTGGTCTGACAGTTACCAAT
GCTTAATCAGTGAGGCACCTATCTCAGCGATCTGTCTATTTCGTTCATCCATAGTTGCCTGACTCCCCGT
CGTGTAGATAACTACGATACGGGAGGGCTTACCATCTGGCCCCAGTGCTGCAATGATACCGCGAGACCCA
CGCTCACCGGCTCCAGATTTATCAGCAATAAACCAGCCAGCCGGAAGGGCCGAGCGCAGAAGTGGTCCTG
CAACTTTATCCGCCTCCATCCAGTCTATTAATTGTTGCCGGGAAGCTAGAGTAAGTAGTTCGCCAGTTAA
TAGTTTGCGCAACGTTGTTGCCATTGCTACAGGCATCGTGGTGTCACGCTCGTCGTTTGGTATGGCTTCA
TTCAGCTCCGGTTCCCAACGATCAAGGCGAGTTACATGATCCCCCATGTTGTGCAAAAAAGCGGTTAGCT
CCTTCGGTCCTCCGATCGTTGTCAGAAGTAAGTTGGCCGCAGTGTTATCACTCATGGTTATGGCAGCACT
GCATAATTCTCTTACTGTCATGCCATCCGTAAGATGCTTTTCTGTGACTGGTGAGTACTCAACCAAGTCA
TTCTGAGAATAGTGTATGCGGCGACCGAGTTGCTCTTGCCCGGCGTCAATACGGGATAATACCGCGCCAC
ATAGCAGAACTTTAAAAGTGCTCATCATTGGAAAACGTTCTTCGGGGCGAAAACTCTCAAGGATCTTACC
GCTGTTGAGATCCAGTTCGATGTAACCCACTCGTGCACCCAACTGATCTTCAGCATCTTTTACTTTCACC
AGCGTTTCTGGGTGAGCAAAAACAGGAAGGCAAAATGCCGCAAAAAAGGGAATAAGGGCGACACGGAAAT
GTTGAATACTCATACTCTTCCTTTTTCAATATTATTGAAGCATTTATCAGGGTTATTGTCTCATGAGCGG
ATACATATTTGAATGTATTTAGAAAAATAAACAAATAGGGGTTCCGCGCACATTTCCCCGAAAAGTGCCA
CCTGACGTCGACGGATCGGGAGATCTCCCGATCCCCTATGGTGCACTCTCAGTACAATCTGCTCTGATGC
CGCATAGTTAAGCCAGTATCTGCTCCCTGCTTGTGTGTTGGAGGTCGCTGAGTAGTGCGCGAGCAAAATT
TAAGCTACAACAAGGCAAGGCTTGACCGACAATTGCATGAAGAATCTGCTTAGGGTTAGGCGTTTTGCGC
TGCTTCGCGATGTACGGGCCAGATATACGCGTT
